Addgene plasmid #61650: pFPL-Yh2
Purpose: Gateway vector for generating yellow fluorescent protein fusions in fungi
Depositing lab: Mark Farman. Depositing organization: University of Kentucky. Publication: pFPL vectors for high-throughput protein localization in fungi: detecting cytoplasmic accumulation of putative effector proteins. Gong X, Hurtado O, Wang B, Yi M, Giraldo M, Wu C, Valent B, Goodin MM, Farman M. Mol Plant Microbe Interact. 2014 Nov 12. 10.1094/MPMI-05-14-0144-TA PubMed 25390188.
Backbone
  Vector backbone: pCAMBIA1300
  Backbone manufacturer: Cambia, Canberra, Australia
  Backbone size w/o insert (bp): 6000
  Total vector size (bp): 11500
  Modifications to backbone: Additions to T-DNA region: insertion of selectable marker (hygromycin resistance), gateway cassette, GFP gene, fungal terminator sequences.
  Vector type: Plant Expression
  Selectable markers: Hygromycin
Growth in bacteria
  Bacterial resistance: Chloramphenicol and Kanamycin, 25 & 50 μg/mL
  Growth temperature: 37°C
  Growth strain: ccdB Survival
  Copy number: Low Copy
Gene/Insert
  Gene/Insert name: enhanced yellow fluorescent protein (alt name: eYFP)
  Species: Auquorea victoria
  Insert size (bp): 720
  GenBank ID: JX472996.1
Terms and licenses: Academic/Nonprofit Terms; Industry Terms: Not Available to Industry
How to cite: pFPL-Yh2 was a gift from Mark Farman (Addgene plasmid # 61650 ; http://n2t.net/addgene:61650 ; RRID:Addgene_61650)
