[The description below was written by a language model from this plasmid's Addgene catalogue record.]
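Description:
pFPL-Yh2 is a Gateway destination vector built on the pCAMBIA1300 binary backbone and intended for making yellow fluorescent protein fusions in fungi. Although it is catalogued as a plant expression vector because of its backbone, the T-DNA region has been re-engineered for fungal work. According to the record, it now carries a hygromycin resistance marker for selecting transformants, a Gateway recombination cassette, a fluorescent protein gene and fungal terminator sequences. The backbone modification note calls the reporter GFP, but the insert field identifies it as enhanced YFP (eYFP, about 720 bp, derived from the Aequorea victoria protein), which matches the vector's name and stated purpose. The total size is given as about 11.5 kb, of which roughly 6 kb is backbone.

In bacteria the plasmid is maintained at low copy under kanamycin and chloramphenicol selection. Kanamycin resistance comes from the pCAMBIA backbone. The chloramphenicol marker and the need for a ccdB-tolerant host strain are typical of an unrecombined Gateway cassette, which carries the toxic ccdB gene as a counter-selection. An LR reaction with an entry clone replaces this cassette with the gene of interest, placing it in frame with eYFP to give a fusion protein. The record does not state which promoter drives the fusion, whether one is supplied by the vector or by the entry clone, or whether eYFP sits at the N- or C-terminus. No feature table was provided to resolve these points.

As a binary T-DNA vector, it is suited to Agrobacterium-mediated transformation. The associated work describes the pFPL series as tools for high-throughput protein localization in fungi, including detecting cytoplasmic accumulation of putative effector proteins.
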