>Addgene plasmid #61650 | pFPL-Yh2 | addgene partial sequence | sequence record 104068 | CAT-R 5'-GCAACTGACTGAAATGCCTC-3'
CGGTGGTATATCCAGTGATTTTTTTCTCCATTTTAGCTTCCTTAGCTCCTGAAAATCTCGACGGATCCTA
ACTCAAAATCCACACGTTATACGGGCCGGAAGCATAAAGTGTAAAGCCTGGGGTGCCTAATGCGGCCGCC
ATAGTGACTGGATATGTTGTGTTTTACAGTATTATGTAGTCTGTTTTTTATGCAAAATCTAATTTAATAT
ATTGATATTTATATCATTTTACGTTTCTCGTTCAGCTTTTTTGTACAAACTTGTGATCCAGATGTCTATC
GTTCGTAAGCTTGGCACTGGCCGTCGTTTTACAACGTCGTGACTGGGAAAACCCTGGCGTTACCCAACTT
AATCGCCTTGCAGCACATCCCCCTTTCGCCAGCTGGCGTAATA
