>Addgene plasmid #61650 | pFPL-Yh2 | addgene partial sequence | sequence record 104316 | ccdB-Fwd 5'-GCATGATGACCACCGATATG-3'
CACCGCGAAAATGACATCAAAAACGCCATTAACCTGATGTTCTGGGGAATATAAATGTCAGGCTCCCTTA
TACACAGCCAGTCTGCAGGTCGACCATAGTGACTGGATATGTTGTGTTTTACAGTATTATGTAGTCTGTT
TTTTATGCAAAATCTAATTTAATATATTGATATTTATATCATTTTACGTTTCTCGTTCCGCTTTCTTGTA
CAAAGTGGTGGCAGCAGCAGTGAGCAAGGGCGAGGAGCTGTTCACCGGGGTGGTGCCCATCCTGGTCGAG
CTGGACGGCGACGTAAACGGCCACAAGTTCAGCGTGTCCGGCGAGGGCGAGGGCGATGCCACCTACGGCA
AGCTGACCCTGAAGTTCATCTGCACCACCGGCAAGCTGCCCGTGCCCTGGCCCACCCTCGTGACCACCTT
CGGCTACGGCCTGCAGTGCTTCGCCCGCTACCCCGACCACATGAAGCAGCACGACTTCTTCAAGTCCGCC
ATGCCCGAAGGCTACGTCCAGGAGCGCACCATCTTCTTCAAGGACGACGGCAACTACAAGACCCGCGCCG
AGGTGAAGTTCGAGGGCGACACCCTGGTGAACCGCATCGAGCTGAAGGGCATCGACTT
