>Addgene plasmid #61650 | pFPL-Yh2 | addgene partial sequence | sequence record 115226 | LB-F1 5'-gtggtgtaaacaaattgacgc-3'
TGTACTGAATTAACGCCGAATTAATTCGGGGGATCTGGATTTTAGTACTGGATTTTGGTTTTAGGAATTA
GAAATTTTATTGATAGAAGTATTTTACAAATACAAATACATACTAAGGGTTTCTTATATGCTCAACACAT
GAGCGAAACCCTATAGGAACCCTAATTCCCTTATCTGGGAACTACTCACACATTATTATGGAGAAACTCG
AAACTGGTTCCCGGTCGGCATCTACTCTATTCCTTTGCCCTCGGACGAGTGCTGGGGCGTCGGTTTCCAC
TATCGGCGAGTACTTCTACACAGCCATCGGTCCAGACGGCCGCGCTTCTGCGGGCGATTTGTGTACGCCC
GACAGTCCCGGCTCCGGATCGGACGATTGCGTCGCATCGACCCTGCGCCCAAGCTGCATCATCGAAATTG
CCGTCAACCAAGCTCTGATAGAGTTGGTCAAGACCAATGCGGAGCATATACGCCCGGAGGCGCGGCGATC
CTGCAAGCTCCGGATGCCTCCGCTCGAAGTAGCGCGTCTGCTGCTCCATACAAGCCAACCACGGCCTCCA
GAAGAGGATGTTGGCGACCTCGTATTGGGAATCCCCGAACATCGCCTCGCTCCAGTCAATGACCGCTGTT
ATGCGGCCATTGTCCGTCAGGACATTGTTGGAGCCGA
